Addgene plasmid #58404: pCMV-HA-mIFITM3-K24,83,88A
Purpose: Expresses murine IFITM3-K24,83,88A with an N-terminal HA tag in mammalian cells
Depositing lab: Howard Hang & Jacob Yount. Depositing organization: Rockefeller University. Publication: S-palmitoylation and ubiquitination differentially regulate interferon-induced transmembrane protein 3 (IFITM3)-mediated resistance to influenza virus. Yount JS, Karssemeijer RA, Hang HC. J Biol Chem. 2012 Jun 1;287(23):19631-41. doi: 10.1074/jbc.M112.362095. Epub 2012 Apr 17. PubMed 22511783.
Backbone
  Vector backbone: pCMV-HA
  Backbone manufacturer: clontech
  Backbone size w/o insert (bp): 3800
  Total vector size (bp): 4211
  Vector type: Mammalian Expression
Growth in bacteria
  Bacterial resistance: Ampicillin, 100 μg/mL
  Growth temperature: 37°C
  Growth strain: DH5alpha
  Copy number: High Copy
Gene/Insert
  Gene/Insert name: IFITM3
  Species: M. musculus (mouse)
  Mutation: Lysines 24, 83, and 88 to Alanine
  Entrez Gene: Ifitm3 (a.k.a. 1110004C05Rik, Cd225, Cdw217, DSPA2b, Fgls, IP15, mil-1)
  Promoter: CMV IE
  Tag / fusion protein: HA (N terminal on backbone)
  Cloning method: Restriction Enzyme; 5′ cloning site EcoRI (not destroyed); 3′ cloning site SalI (not destroyed)
  Sequencing primers: 5′ GATCCGGTACTAGAGGAACTGAAAAAC
Terms and licenses: Academic/Nonprofit Terms; Industry Terms: Not Available to Industry
How to cite: pCMV-HA-mIFITM3-K24,83,88A was a gift from Howard Hang & Jacob Yount (Addgene plasmid # 58404 ; http://n2t.net/addgene:58404 ; RRID:Addgene_58404)
