[The description below was written by a language model from this plasmid's Addgene catalogue record.]
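Description:
pCMV-HA-mIFITM3-K24,83,88A is a mammalian expression plasmid built on the commercial pCMV-HA backbone, with a total size of about 4.2 kb (a roughly 3.8 kb backbone plus a small insert). It is maintained in E. coli as a high-copy plasmid under ampicillin selection. The record does not list a mammalian selection marker, and no feature table is provided, so details such as the bacterial origin and polyadenylation signal are not documented here. The construct is best regarded as a vector for transient transfection.

The insert is the mouse Ifitm3 coding sequence, which encodes interferon-induced transmembrane protein 3. It was cloned between EcoRI and SalI sites, both of which remain intact. Transcription is driven by the cytomegalovirus immediate-early promoter, a strong constitutive promoter in most mammalian cell lines. The backbone supplies an N-terminal HA epitope tag, so the protein can be detected or immunoprecipitated with anti-HA antibodies. The insert carries three point mutations that change lysines 24, 83 and 88 to alanine. Lysine side chains are the usual acceptors for ubiquitin, and the associated study examined how S-palmitoylation and ubiquitination differentially regulate IFITM3-mediated resistance to influenza virus. This triple lysine-to-alanine variant therefore appears intended to remove candidate ubiquitination sites. It would typically be compared with wild-type or other mutant HA-tagged IFITM3 constructs to assess how loss of these lysines affects the protein's modification and antiviral activity in transfected cells.
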