>Addgene plasmid #58404 | pCMV-HA-mIFITM3-K24,83,88A | addgene partial sequence | sequence record 95836 | pcDL-F 5'-GTTGCCTTTACTTCTAGGCCT-3'
CGCGGGCCCACCATGTACCCATACGATGTTCCAGATTACGCTCTTATGGCCATGGAGGCCCGAATTCCCA
TGAACCACACTTCTCAAGCCTTCATCACCGCTGCCAGTGGAGGACAGCCCCCAAACTACGAAAGAATCGC
GGAAGAATATGAGGTGGCTGAGATGGGGGCACCGCACGGATCGGCTTCTGTCAGAACTACTGTGATCAAC
ATGCCCAGAGAGGTGTCGGTGCCTGACCATGTGGTCTGGTCCCTGTTCAATACACTCTTCATGAACTTCT
GCTGCCTGGGCTTCATAGCCTATGCCTACTCCGTGGCGTCTAGGGATCGGGCGATGGTGGGTGATGTGAC
TGGAGCCCAGGCCTACGCCTCCACTGCTAAGTGCCTGAACATCAGCACCTTGGTCCTCAGCATCCTGATG
GTTGTTATCACCATTGTTAGTGTCATCATCATTGTTCTTAACGCTCAAAACCTTCACACTTAAGTCGACC
GAGATCTCTCGAGGTACCGCGGCCGCGGGGATCCAGACATGATAAGATACATTGATGAGTTTGGACAAAC
CACAACTAGAATGCAGTGAAAAAAATGCTTTATTTGTGAAATTTGTGATGCTATTGCTTTATTTGTAACC
ATTATAAGCTGCAATAAACAAGTTAACAACAACAATTGCATTCATTTTATGTTTCAGGTTCAGGGGGAGG
TGTGGGAGGTT
