>Addgene plasmid #58404 | pCMV-HA-mIFITM3-K24,83,88A | addgene partial sequence | sequence record 95884 | EBV-rev 5'-GTGGTTTGTCCAAACTCATC-3'
TGTCTGGATCCCCGCGGCCGCGGTACCTCGAGAGATCTCGGTCGACTTAAGTGTGAAGGTTTTGAGCGTT
AAGAACAATGATGATGACACTAACAATGGTGATAACAACCATCAGGATGCTGAGGACCAAGGTGCTGATG
TTCAGGCACTTAGCAGTGGAGGCGTAGGCCTGGGCTCCAGTCACATCACCCACCATCGCCCGATCCCTAG
ACGCCACGGAGTAGGCATAGGCTATGAAGCCCAGGCAGCAGAAGTTCATGAAGAGTGTATTGAACAGGGA
CCAGACCACATGGTCAGGCACCGACACCTCTCTGGGCATGTTGATCACAGTAGTTCTGACAGAAGCCGAT
CCGTGCGGTGCCCCCATCTCAGCCACCTCATATTCTTCCGCGATTCTTTCGTAGTTTGGGGGCTGTCCTC
CACTGGCAGCGGTGATGAAGGCTTGAGAAGTGTGGTTCATGGGAATTCGGGCCTCCATGGCCATAAGAGC
GTAATCTGGAACATCGTATGGGTACATGGTGGGCCCGCGGGTACAATTCCGCAGCTTTTAGAGCAGAAGT
AACACTTCCGTACAGGCCTAGAAGTAAAGGCAACATCCACTGAGGAGCAGTTCTTTGATTTGCACCACCA
CCGGATCCGGGACCTGAAATAAAAGACAAAAAGACTAAACTTACCAGTTAACTTTCTGGTTTTTCAGTTC
CTCTAGTACCGGATCCTCTAGAGTCCGGAGGCTGGATCGGTCCCGGTGTCTTCTATGGAGGTCAAAACAG
CGTGGATGGCGTCTCCAGGCGATCTGACGGTTCACTAAACGAGCTCTGCTTATATAGACCTCCCACCGTA
CACGCCTACCGCCCATTTGCGTCAATGGGGCGGAGTTGTTACGACATTTTGGAAAGTCCCGTTGATTTTG
GTGCCAAAACAAACTCCCATTGACGTCAATGGGGTGGAGACTTGGAAATCCCCGTGAGTCAAACCGCTAT
CCACGCCCATTGATGTACTGCCAAAACCGCATCACCATGGTAATAGCGA
